>Addgene plasmid #69169 | LD117 | depositor full sequence | sequence record 121957 | Full Sequence
CTAAATTGTAAGCGTTAATATTTTGTTAAAATTCGCGTTAAATTTTTGTTAAATCAGCTCATTTTTTAAC
CAATAGGCCGAAATCGGCAAAATCCCTTATAAATCAAAAGAATAGACCGAGATAGGGT
[37 nt withheld, positions 129-165]
AAAGAACGTGGACTCCAACGTCAAAGG
[49 nt withheld, positions 193-241]
T
[91 nt withheld, positions 243-333]
G
[124 nt withheld, positions 335-458]
CCCATTCGCCATTCAGGCTGCGCAACTGTTGGGAAGGGCGATCGGTGCGGGCCTCTTCGCTATTACGCCA
GCTGGCGAAAGGGGGATGTGCTGCAAGGCGATTAAGTTGGGTAACGCCAGGGTTTTCCCAGTCACGACGT
TGTAAAACGACGGCCAGTGAGCGCGCGTAATACGACTCACTATAGGGCGAATTGGAGCTCCACCGCGGAA
AGTACAAAGGTTGGATGGTATAGTAAATGAATTGAGCATATCAGAAAAAGATGATACCGATCCCTCTAAA
CTAGGAGATTACATCTCGAGAGACAACGTTAACTTATTGAATGACAAACTGAAAGAAGTGCCAGTAATTG
AGCGTCAAATTGAAAACATTAAGCTTCAATACGAAAATATGGTCAGAAAAGTTAACAAAGAACTGATTGA
TACCAAGTTGACGGACGTAACTCAAAAATTCCAAAGTAAATTTGGTATAGATAACCTGATGGAAACAAAT
GTTGCAGAGCAGTTTAGCAGGGAACTAACGGACCTTGAAAAAGATTTAGCAGAGATAATGAATTCATTGA
CACAGCACTTTGATAAGACATTGCTGTTACAAGATAAAAAAATTGATAACGATGAACGTGAGGAGCTGTT
TAAGGTGGTACAAGGCGACGACAAAGAACTATACAACATTTTCAAAACTCTGCATGAGGTAATTGATGAC
GTGGACAAAACAATTCTTAACTTGGGTCAATTTTTGCAGGCAAAAATAAAGGAAAAGACAGAACTACACA
GCGAAGTTTCTGAAATAATAAACGATTTCAATAGAAATTTGGAATATCTATTAATCTTTAAAGATATTTC
CAATCTGATTGATAGCTTCAAAAATTCCTGTACACAAGATATTCAAACAACTAAGGAACTTTGTGAATTT
TATGATAATTTTGAAGAAAGCTACGGTAACTTAGTTCTAGAAGCAAAGAGGAGAAAGGATGTGGCAAACA
GAATGAAAACTATATTGAAAGATTGTGAAAAGCAGTTGCAGAATTTAGATGCTCAGGACCAGGAAGAACG
TCAGAATTTTATAGCGGAAAATGGAACTTATCTTCCTGAGACAATCTGGCCCGGTAAAATTGACGATTTT
TCTTCCCTGTACACTTTAAATTACAACGTGAAGAATCCTGCTTCGTACGCTGCAGGTCGACGGATCGGTG
ACGGTGCTGGTTTAATTAACATGTCTAAAGGTGAAGAATTATTCACTGGTGTTGTCCCAATTTTGGTTGA
ATTAGATGGTGATGTTAATGGTCACAAATTTTCTGTCTCCGGTGAAGGTGAAGGTGATGCTACTTACGGT
AAATTGACCTTAAAATTTATTTGTACTACTGGTAAATTGCCAGTTCCATGGCCAACCTTAGTCACTACTT
TAACTTATGGTGTTCAATGTTTTTCTAGATACCCAGATCATATGAAACAACATGACTTTTTCAAGTCTGC
CATGCCAGAAGGTTATGTTCAAGAAAGAACTATTTTTTTCAAAGATGACGGTAACTACAAGACCAGAGCT
GAAGTCAAGTTTGAAGGTGATACCTTAGTTAATAGAATCGAATTAAAAGGTATTGATTTTAAAGAAGATG
GTAACATTTTAGGTCACAAATTGGAATACAACTATAACTCTCACAATGTTTACATCATGGCTGACAAACA
AAAGAATGGTATCAAAGTTAACTTCAAAATTAGACACAACATTGAAGATGGTTCTGTTCAATTAGCTGAC
CATTATCAACAAAATACTCCAATTGGTGATGGTCCAGTCTTGTTACCAGACAACCATTACTTATCCACTC
AATCTGCCTTATCCAAAGATCCAAACGAAAAGAGAGACCACATGGTCTTGTTAGAATTTGTTACTGCTGC
TGGTATTACCCATGGTATGGATGAATTGTACAAATAAGGCGCGCCACTTCTAAATAAGCGAATTTCTTAT
GATTTATGATTTTTATTATTAAATAAGTTATAAAAAAAATAAGTGTATACAAATTTTAAAGTGACTCTTA
GGTTTTAAAACGAAAATTCTTATTCTTGAGTAACTCTTTCCTGTAGGTCAGGTTGCTTTCTCAGGTATAG
TATGAGGTCGCTCTTATTGACCACACCTCTACCGGCAGATCCGCTAGGGATAACAGGGTAATATAGATCT
GTTTAGCTTGCCTCGTCCCCGCCGGGTCACCCGGCCAGCGACATGGAGGCCCAGAATACCCTCCTTGACA
GTCTTGACGTGCGCAGCTCAGGGGCATGATGTGACTGTCGCCCGTACATTTAGCCCATACATCCCCATGT
ATAATCATTTGCATCCATACATTTTGATGGCCGCACGGCGCGAAGCAAAAATTACGGCTCCTCGCTGCAG
ACCTGCGAGCAGGGAAACGCTCCCCTCACAGACGCGTTGAATTGTCCCCACGCCGCGCCCCTGTAGAGAA
ATATAAAAGGTTAGGATTTGCCACTGAGGTTCTTCTTTCATATACTTCCTTTTAAAATCTTGCTAGGATA
CAGTTCTCACATCACATCCGAACATAAACAACCATGACAGTCAACACTAAGACCTATAGTGAGAGAGCAG
AAACTCATGCCTCACCAGTAGCACAGCGATTATTTCGATTAATGGAACTGAAGAAAACCAATTTATGTGC
ATCAATTGACGTTGATACCACTAAGGAATTCCTTGAATTAATTGATAAATTAGGTCCTTATGTATGCTTA
ATCAAGACTCATATTGATATAATCAATGATTTTTCCTATGAATCCACTATTGAACCATTATTAGAACTTT
CACGTAAACATCAATTTATGATTTTTGAAGATAGAAAATTTGCTGATATTGGTAATACCGTAAAGAAACA
ATATATTGGTGGAGTTTATAAAATTAGTAGTTGGGCAGATATTACCAATGCTCATGGTGTCACTGGGAAT
GGAGTGGTTGAAGGATTAAAACAGGGAGCTAAAGAAACCACCACCAACCAAGAGCCAAGAGGGTTATTGA
TGTTAGCTGAATTATCATCAGTGGGATCATTAGCATATGGAGAATATTCTCAAAAAACTGTTGAAATTGC
TAAATCCGATAAGGAATTTGTTATTGGATTTATTGCCCAACGTGATATGGGTGGCCAAGAAGAAGGATTT
GATTGGCTTATTATGACACCTGGAGTTGGATTAGATGATAAAGGTGATGGATTAGGACAACAATATAGAA
CTGTTGATGAAGTTGTTAGCACTGGAACTGATATTATCATTGTTGGTAGAGGATTGTTTGGTAAAGGAAG
AGATCCAGATATTGAAGGTAAAAGGTATAGAAATGCTGGTTGGAATGCTTATTTGAAAAAGACTGGCCAA
TTATAATCAGTACTGACAATAAAAAGATTCTTGTTTTCAAGAACTTGTCATTTGTATAGTTTTTTTATAT
TGTAGTTGTTCTATTTTAATCAAATGTTAGCGTGATTTATATTTTTTTTCGCCTCGACATCATCTGCCCA
GATGCGAAGTTAAGTGCGCAGAAAGTAATATCATGCGTCAATCGTATGTGAATGCTGGTCGCTATACTGC
TGTCGATTCGATACTAACGCCGCCATCCAGTGTCGAAAACGAGCTCGAATTCATCGATGATATCAGATCC
ACTAGTGGCCTATGCTAGAAAAAAGGAAAAAAAGGATACGGTACAAAGATTCAATAATTGTATCAATATT
TCGAAAAATACTTTATCAAAAAAGCAATACTTGAAGGAGAAAGGAAAAAATTCGCTGTCTTCTTCACTTT
TACGACAAAGAAAAATGTGCCCTTTTCAACTAAAAGTCATGAATGAATAAATAAATGATTACATATGCGT
ATATTTTATAGTGAACAACTTCTGACATATTATCCCGAATGTGAGTAATCATGCTTGTGCTGTGAATCTG
TGTTGGTGTTTGGCTGTGACCCTGCCAAAAAGGTGCTCGAAGTGCCGGAAACAATTCCACTTTTATCCAA
ACTGCTCGTAGTGGACGAGTGGGATAACGTTCTTGTTAAATATTTTCCAAAAAGTAAACTGTTTGGGCCA
AATGAGTCGCTATGTTCTAATACAAATTGGCTATGATTGGACCCTGAGGTGTGATGATCCCTTCCAGAAA
AGCTTGCCTTTTTATTGGGGTTCTTGTGCGAAATTATTCGAGCAGTAATCATGTTATTCCTGCTACGATT
GGCCTCACTGAGAGTACGACTATATCTTTCTATCTCCTCAGCGAAATTTTCCTCAAAAAGACGCACTAGA
AGATCATGTGATGGTTTTAGATCCTTTGATGGTAGTAGTTCTGCATGCAACGTTAGACAGCGACCTAATA
CTGCAACAAGCTCATCAAAAGCTAGCGTCAATCTTCCTAAATCATCAGTACTGAACTGCTTGGATGTGGA
GGGTTCTAAAAAGGCCTTGTACTGTGATATGCCTCCATTAACTGGGATCCCCCGGGCTGCAGGAATTCGA
TATCAAGCTTATCGATACCGTCGACCTCGAGGGGGGGCCCGGTACCCAGCTTTTGTTCCCTTTAGTGAGG
GTTAATTGCGCGCTTGGCGTAATCATGGTCATAGCTGTTTCCTGTGTGAAATTGTTATCCGCTCACAATT
CCACACAACATACGAGCCGGAAGCATAAAGTGTAAAGCCTGGGGTGCCTAATGAGTGAGCTAACTCACAT
TAATTGCGTTGCGCTCACTGCCCGCTTTCCAGTCGGGAAACCTGTCGTGCCAGCTGCATTAATGAATCGG
CCAACGCGCGGGGAGAGGCGGTTTGCGTATTGGGCGCTCTTCCGCTTCCTCGCTCACTGACTCGCTGCGC
TCGGTCGTTCGGCTGCGGCGAGCGGTATCAGCTCACTCAAAGGCGGTAATACGGTTATCCACAGAATCAG
GGGATAACGCAGGAAAGAACATGTGAGCAAAAGGCCAGCAAAAGGCCAGGAACCGTAAAAAGGCCGCGTT
GCTGGCGTTTTTCCATAGGCTCCGCCCCCCTGACGAGCATCACAAAAATCGACGCTCAAGTCAGAGGTGG
CGAAACCCGACAGGACTATAAAGATACCAGGCGTTTCCCCCTGGAAGCTCCCTCGTGCGCTCTCCTGTTC
CGACCCTGCCGCTTACCGGATACCTGTCCGCCTTTCTCCCTTCGGGAAGCGTGGCGCTTTCTCATAGCTC
ACGCTGTAGGTATCTCAGTTCGGTGTAGGTCGTTCGCTCCAAGCTGGGCTGTGTGCACGAACCCCCCGTT
CAGCCCGACCGCTGCGCCTTATCCGGTAACTATCGTCTTGAGTCCAACCCGGTAAGACACGACTTATCGC
CACTGGCAGCAGCCACTGGTAACAGGATTAGCAGAGCGAGGTATGTAGGCGGTGCTACAGAGTTCTTGAA
GTGGTGGCCTAACTACGGCTACACTAGAAGGACAGTATTTGGTATCTGCGCTCTGCTGAAGCCAGTTACC
TTCGGAAAAAGAGTTGGTAGCTCTTGATCCGGCAAACAAACCACCGCTGGTAGCGGTGGTTTTTTTGTTT
GCAAGCAGCAGATTACGCGCAGAAAAAAAGGATCTCAAGAAGATCCTTTGATCTTTTCTACGGGGTCTGA
CGCTCAGTGGAACGAAAACTCACGTTAAGGGATTTTGGTCATGAGATTATCAAAAAGGATCTTCACCTAG
ATCCTTTTAAATTAAAAATGAAGTTTTAAATCAATCTAAAGTATATATGAGTAAACTTGGTCTGACAGTT
ACCAATGCTTAATCAGTGAGGCACCTATCTCAGCGATCTGTCTATTTCGTTCATCCATAGTTGCCTGACT
CCCCGTCGTGTAGATAACTACGATACGGGAGGGCTTACCATCTGGCCCCAGTGCTGCAATGATACCGCGA
GACCCACGCTCACCGGCTCCAGATTTATCAGCAATAAACCAGCCAGCCGGAAGGGCCGAGCGCAGAAGTG
GTCCTGCAACTTTATCCGCCTCCATCCAGTCTATTAATTGTTGCCGGGAAGCTAGAGTAAGTAGTTCGCC
AGTTAATAGTTTGCGCAACGTTGTTGCCATTGCTACAGGCATCGTGGTGTCACGCTCGTCGTTTGGTATG
GCTTCATTCAGCTCCGGTTCCCAACGATCAAGGCGAGTTACATGATCCCCCATGTTGTGCAAAAAAGCGG
TTAGCTCCTTCGGTCCTCCGATCGTTGTCAGAAGTAAGTTGGCCGCAGTGTTATCACTCATGGTTATGGC
AGCACTGCATAATTCTCTTACTGTCATGCCATCCGTAAGATGCTTTTCTGTGACTGGTGAGTACTCAACC
AAGTCATTCTGAGAATAGTGTATGCGGCGACCGAGTTGCTCTTGCCCGGCGTCAATACGGGATAATACCG
CGCCACATAGCAGAACTTTAAAAGTGCTCATCATTGGAAAACGTTCTTCGGGGCGAAAACTCTCAAGGAT
CTTACCGCTGTTGAGATCCAGTTCGATGTAACCCACTCGTGCACCCAACTGATCTTCAGCATCTTTTACT
TTCACCAGCGTTTCTGGGTGAGCAAAAACAGGAAGGCAAAATGCCGCAAAAAAGGGAATAAGGGCGACAC
GGAAATGTTGAATACTCATACTCTTCCTTTTTCAATATTATTGAAGCATTTATCAGGGTTATTGTCTCAT
GAGCGGATACATATTTGAATGTATTTAGAAAAATAAACAAATAGGGGTTCCGCGCACATTTCCCCGAAAA
GTGCCAC
Features (pLannotate 1.2.2; 19 found; start..end, strand, type, name):
     30..458     -  rep_origin     f1 ori (sequence partly withheld): f1 bacteriophage origin of replication; arrow indicates direction of (+) strand synthesis
    463..618     -  CDS            lacZα (fragment): LacZα fragment of β-galactosidase; lacZ fragment
    626..644     +  promoter       T7 promoter: promoter for bacteriophage T7 RNA polymerase
    667..1617    +  CDS            ATG17 (fragment): ATG17_YEAST - Also known as APG17. Experimental evidence at protein level: Swiss-Prot protein existence level 1. Autophagy-specific protein that functions with ATG13, ATG29, and CIS1/ATG31 in response to autophagy-inducing signals as a scaffold to recruit other ATG proteins to organize pre-autophagosomal structure (PAS) formation. Modulates the timing and magnitude of the autophagy response, such as the size of the sequestering vesicles, through interacting with and regulating ATG1 kinase activity. Plays particularly a role in pexophagy and nucleophagy. With ATG13, is required for ATG1 activat
   1669..2385    +  CDS            yeGFP: yeast-enhanced green fluorescent protein codons optimized for translation in S. cerevisiae and C. albicans
   2406..2593    +  terminator     ADH1 terminator: S. cerevisiae ADH1; transcription terminator for the S. cerevisiae alcohol dehydrogenase 1 (ADH1) gene
   2668..3011    +  promoter       TEF promoter: Ashbya gossypii TEF promoter
   3030..3818    +  CDS            URA3: PYRF_YEAST - Experimental evidence at protein level: Swiss-Prot protein existence level 1. From Saccharomyces cerevisiae (strain ATCC 204508 / S288c) (Baker's yeast).
   3830..4027    +  terminator     TEF terminator: Ashbya gossypii TEF terminator
   4341..4913    -  CDS            DCK1 (fragment): DCK1_YEAST - Experimental evidence at protein level: Swiss-Prot protein existence level 1. Forms a transiant heterodimeric complex with LMO1, that acts as a guanine nucleotide exchange factor exchange factor (GEF) for the small GTPase RHO5 (PubMed:25598154). DCK1, LMO1 and RHO5 relocate to mitochondria upon oxidative stress and trigger cell death (PubMed:25598154). The DCK1/LMO1/RHO5 signaling module mediates mitochondrial turnover under nitrogen starvation conditions via mitophagy (PubMed:25598154). The DCK1/LMO1/RHO5 signaling module plays also a function in cell wall integrity signaling (Pu
   4913..4984    +  misc_feature   MCS (fragment): pBluescript multiple cloning site
   4997..5015    -  promoter       T3 promoter: promoter for bacteriophage T3 RNA polymerase
   5060..5076    -  protein_bind   lac operator: The lac repressor binds to the lac operator to inhibit transcription in E. coli. This inhibition can be relieved by adding lactose or isopropyl-β-D-thiogalactopyranoside (IPTG). lac repressor encoded by lacI
   5084..5114    -  promoter       lac promoter: promoter for the E. coli lac operon
   5129..5150    -  protein_bind   CAP binding site: CAP binding activates transcription in the presence of cAMP. E. coli catabolite activator protein
   5163..5255    -  CDS            lacI (fragment): lac repressor; lacI; The lac repressor binds to the lac operator to inhibit transcription in E. coli. This inhibition can be relieved by adding lactose or isopropyl-β-D-thiogalactopyranoside (IPTG).
   5438..6026    -  rep_origin     ori: high-copy-number ColE1/pMB1/pBR322/pUC origin of replication
   6197..7057    -  CDS            AmpR: β-lactamase; bla; confers resistance to ampicillin, carbenicillin, and related antibiotics
   7058..7162    -  promoter       AmpR promoter: bla
