[The description below was written by a language model from this plasmid's Addgene catalogue record and pLannotate feature annotations shown in this document.]
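Description:
LD117 is a yeast genomic-integration (tagging) plasmid built on the Bluescript II SK+ backbone, designed to place a green fluorescent protein tag at the C terminus of the endogenous Atg17 protein in Saccharomyces cerevisiae. In E. coli it is maintained as a high-copy plasmid through the ColE1/pUC-type origin and selected with ampicillin via the β-lactamase gene. The backbone also retains the f1 phage origin, the lacZα/lac promoter region and the flanking T7 and T3 promoters. No yeast replication origin or centromere is annotated, consistent with a construct that must integrate into the chromosome to be retained.

The roughly 4.1 kb insert begins with a fragment of the ATG17 coding sequence followed by the GFP coding sequence and the ADH1 transcription terminator. No promoter is annotated upstream of the ATG17 fragment, so expression of the fusion presumably depends on the native ATG17 promoter after integration. The catalogue calls the tag EGFP, whereas the automated annotation identifies it as yeast-enhanced, codon-optimised yeGFP. Downstream sits a selection cassette in which the Ashbya gossypii TEF promoter and terminator drive URA3. The catalogue specifies the Candida albicans gene, although the annotation tool matched it to the S. cerevisiae orthologue. A fragment of DCK1 follows the marker and probably represents sequence downstream of the ATG17 locus, serving as the second homology arm. The record does not state this explicitly.

Recombination through the ATG17 and downstream segments would replace the chromosomal 3′ end of ATG17 with the tagged version, with transformants selected by uracil prototrophy. The construct belongs to a fluorescent tool set for yeast Atg proteins. It allows Atg17, a scaffold for pre-autophagosomal structure assembly, to be visualised by microscopy.
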