Addgene plasmid #69169: LD117
Purpose: Integration of GFP tag at Atg17 C terminus, use auxotrophic marker URA3(Candida albicans)
Depositing lab: Zhiping Xie. Depositing organization: Shanghai Jiao Tong University. Publication: A fluorescent tool set for yeast Atg proteins. Li D, Song JZ, Shan MH, Li SP, Liu W, Li H, Zhu J, Wang Y, Lin J, Xie Z. Autophagy. 2015;11(6):954-60. doi: 10.1080/15548627.2015.1040971. PubMed 25998947.
Backbone
  Vector backbone: Bluescript II SK+
  Vector type: Yeast Expression
Growth in bacteria
  Bacterial resistance: Ampicillin, 100 μg/mL
  Growth temperature: 37°C
  Growth strain: DH5alpha
  Copy number: High Copy
Gene/Insert
  Gene/Insert name: Atg17-EGFP
  Species: S. cerevisiae (budding yeast)
  Insert size (bp): 4100
  Tag / fusion protein: EGFP (C terminal on insert)
  Cloning method: Restriction Enzyme; 5′ cloning site SacII (not destroyed); 3′ cloning site BamHI (not destroyed)
  Sequencing primers: 5′ T7; 3′ SP6
Terms and licenses: Academic/Nonprofit Terms; Industry Terms: Not Available to Industry
How to cite: LD117 was a gift from Zhiping Xie (Addgene plasmid # 69169 ; http://n2t.net/addgene:69169 ; RRID:Addgene_69169)
