>Addgene plasmid #69169 | LD117 | addgene partial sequence | sequence record 123900 | yGFP-R 5'-GCATCACCTTCACCTTCACC-3'
TGTGACCATTAACGTCACCATCTAATTCAACCAAAATTGGGACAACACCAGTGAATAATTCTTCACCTTT
AGACATGTTAATTAAACCAGCACCGTCACCGATCCGTCGACCTGCAGCGTACGAAGCAGGATTCTTCACG
TTGTAATTTAAAGTGTACAGGGAAGAAAAATCGTCAATTTTACCGGGCCAGATTGTCTCAGGAAGATAAG
TTCCATTTTCCGCTATAAAATTCTGACGTTCTTCCTGGTCCTGAGCATCTAAATTCTGCAACTGCTTTTC
ACAATCTTTCAATATAGTTTTCATTCTGTTTGCCACATCCTTTCTCCTCTTTGCTTCTAGAACTAAGTTA
CCGTAGCTTTCTTCAAAATTATCATAAAATTCACAAAGTTCCTTAGTTGTTTGAATATCTTGTGTACAGG
AATTTTTGAAGCTATCAATCAGATTGGAAATATCTTTAAAGATTAATAGATATTCCAAATTTCTATTGAA
ATCGTTTATTATTTCAGAAACTTCGCTGTGTAGTTCTGTCTTTTCCTTTATTTTTGCCTGCAAAAATTGA
CCCAAGTTAAGAATTGTTTTGTCCACGTCATCAATTACCTCATGCAGAGTTTTGAAAATGTTGTATAGTT
CTTTGTCGTCGCCTTGTACCACCTTAAACAGCTCCTCACGTTCATCGTTATCAATTTTTTTATCTTGTAA
CAGCAATGTCTTATCAAAGTGCTGTGTCAATGAATTCATTATCTCTGCTAAATCTTTTTCAAGGTCCGTT
AGTTCCCTGCTAAACTGCTCTGCAACATTTGTTTCCATCAG
