>Addgene plasmid #69169 | LD117 | addgene partial sequence | sequence record 123921 | T7 5'-TAATACGACTCACTATAGGG-3'
CCGCGGAAAGTACAAAGGTTGGATGGTATAGTAAATGAATTGAGCATATCAGAAAAAGATGATACCGATC
CCTCTAAACTAGGAGATTACATCTCGAGAGACAACGTTAACTTATTGAATGACAAACTGAAAGAAGTGCC
AGTAATTGAGCGTCAAATTGAAAACATTAAGCTTCAATACGAAAATATGGTCAGAAAAGTTAACAAAGAA
CTGATTGATACCAAGTTGACGGACGTAACTCAAAAATTCCAAAGTAAATTTGGTATAGATAACCTGATGG
AAACAAATGTTGCAGAGCAGTTTAGCAGGGAACTAACGGACCTTGAAAAAGATTTAGCAGAGATAATGAA
TTCATTGACACAGCACTTTGATAAGACATTGCTGTTACAAGATAAAAAAATTGATAACGATGAACGTGAG
GAGCTGTTTAAGGTGGTACAAGGCGACGACAAAGAACTATACAACATTTTCAAAACTCTGCATGAGGTAA
TTGATGACGTGGACAAAACAATTCTTAACTTGGGTCAATTTTTGCAGGCAAAAATAAAGGAAAAGACAGA
ACTACACAGCGAAGTTTCTGAAATAATAAACGATTTCAATAGAAATTTGGAATATCTATTAATCTTTAAA
GATATTTCCAATCTGATTGATAGCTTCAAAAATTCCTGTACACAAGATATTCAAACAACTAAGGAACTTT
GTGAATTTTATGATAATTTTGAAGAAAGCTACGGTAACTTAGTTCTAGAAGCAAAGAGGAGAAAGGATGT
GGCAAACAGAATGAAAACTATATTGAAAGATTGTGAAAAGCAGTTGCAGAATTTAGATGCTCAGGACCAG
GAAGAACGTCAGAATTTTATAGCGGAAAATGGAACTTATCTTCCTGAGACAATCTGGCCCGGTAAAATTG
ACGATTTTTCTTCCCTGTACACTTTAAATTACAACGTGAAGAATCCTGCTTCGTACGCTGCA
